Addgene plasmid #189849: p15A-OptoCre-knt-P-R
Purpose: Cre-inducible activation of knt for kanamycin resistance.
Depositing lab: Mary Dunlop. Depositing organization: Boston University Main Campus. Publication: An optogenetic toolkit for light-inducible antibiotic resistance. Sheets MB, Tague N, Dunlop MJ. Nat Commun. 2023 Feb 23;14(1):1034. doi: 10.1038/s41467-023-36670-2. PubMed 36823420.
Backbone
  Vector backbone: pBbA-c
  Backbone size w/o insert (bp): 2261
  Total vector size (bp): 3526
  Vector type: Bacterial Expression, Cre/Lox, Synthetic Biology
Growth in bacteria
  Bacterial resistance: Chloramphenicol, 25 μg/mL
  Growth temperature: 37°C
  Growth strain: DH5alpha
  Growth instructions: When transformed with Opto-Cre-Vvd2, store in the dark.
  Copy number: Low Copy
Gene/Insert
  Gene/Insert name: P-loxP-TT-loxP-R-knt
  Insert size (bp): 1265
  Promoter: P (T7 phage gene 10)
  Cloning method: Gibson Cloning
  Sequencing primers: 5′ ATCTTCCCCATCGGTGATGTCG; 3′ TTTCGCCACCACTGATTTGAGC
Terms and licenses: Academic/Nonprofit Terms; Industry Terms: Not Available to Industry
Depositor comments: Please visit https://www.biorxiv.org/content/10.1101/2022.06.10.495621v1 for bioRxiv preprint.
How to cite: p15A-OptoCre-knt-P-R was a gift from Mary Dunlop (Addgene plasmid # 189849 ; http://n2t.net/addgene:189849 ; RRID:Addgene_189849)
