[The description below was written by a language model from this plasmid's Addgene catalogue record and pLannotate feature annotations shown in this document.]
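Description:
p15A-OptoCre-knt-P-R is a low-copy bacterial expression plasmid built on the pBbA-c backbone. It replicates in E. coli from a p15A origin and is selected with chloramphenicol through a cat gene driven by its own promoter and followed by the lambda t0 terminator. The p15A origin is compatible with ColE1-type plasmids, so the construct can be co-maintained with a second plasmid supplying Cre; the record mentions pairing it with the light-responsive Opto-Cre-Vvd2 system. The annotation also picks up short backbone remnants (an RSF ori fragment, a lacI promoter with a CAP binding site, and a TcR fragment) that appear to play no part in the design.

The payload is a Cre-activated "stop cassette" switch, named P-loxP-TT-loxP-R-knt. An upstream promoter, recorded as "P (T7 phage gene 10)" but not detected by the automated annotation, is separated from the kanamycin resistance gene by two same-orientation loxP sites flanking tandem rrnB T1 and T7Te terminators. These block read-through until Cre excises the terminator segment, which joins the promoter to the ribosome binding region (presumably the "R" in the name) and to the coding sequence. The feature table labels that coding sequence as neo/nptII, an aminoglycoside phosphotransferase, while the catalogue calls it knt. A second rrnB T1/T7Te pair terminates the transcript.

The plasmid belongs to an optogenetic toolkit for light-inducible antibiotic resistance, in which illumination activates Cre and permanently switches on kanamycin resistance. The sequenced record is 3,407 nt, slightly shorter than the 3,526 bp listed in the catalogue.
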