Features (pLannotate 1.2.2; 15 found; start..end, strand, type, name):
     72..105     +  protein_bind   loxP: Cre-mediated recombination occurs in the 8-bp core sequence (GCATACAT). Cre recombinase
    153..224     +  terminator     rrnB T1 terminator: transcription terminator T1 from the E. coli rrnB gene
    240..267     +  terminator     T7Te terminator: phage T7 early transcription terminator
    276..309     +  protein_bind   loxP: Cre-mediated recombination occurs in the 8-bp core sequence (GCATACAT). Cre recombinase
    330..1121    +  CDS            neo: KKA2_KLEPN - Also known as kan, nptII. Experimental evidence at protein level: Swiss-Prot protein existence level 1. Resistance to kanamycin, neomycin, paromomycin, ribostamycin, butirosin and gentamicin B. From Klebsiella pneumoniae.
   1145..1216    +  terminator     rrnB T1 terminator: transcription terminator T1 from the E. coli rrnB gene
   1232..1259    +  terminator     T7Te terminator: phage T7 early transcription terminator
   1278..1333    -  rep_origin     RSF ori (fragment): Plasmids containing the RSF 1030 origin of replication can be propagated in E. coli cells that contain additional plasmids with compatible origins.
   1421..1966    -  rep_origin     p15A ori: Plasmids containing the medium-copy-number p15A origin of replication can be propagated in E. coli cells that contain a second plasmid with the ColE1 origin.
   2080..2174    -  terminator     lambda t0 terminator: transcription terminator from phage lambda
   2198..2854    -  CDS            cat: CAT_ECOLX - Experimental evidence at protein level: Swiss-Prot protein existence level 1. This enzyme is an effector of chloramphenicol resistance in bacteria. From Escherichia coli. This protein is used as a marker in many commonly used cloning vectors, such as pACYC184.
   2855..2957    -  promoter       cat promoter: promoter of the E. coli cat gene encoding chloramphenicol acetyltransferase
   2995..3016    -  protein_bind   CAP binding site: CAP binding activates transcription in the presence of cAMP. E. coli catabolite activator protein
   3029..3106    -  promoter       lacI promoter: lacI
   3114..3376    -  CDS            TcR (fragment): tetracycline efflux protein; tet; confers resistance to tetracycline
>Addgene plasmid #189849 | p15A-OptoCre-knt-P-R | addgene full sequence | sequence record 377955 | Addgene NGS Result
TTATCAAAAAGAGTATTGCATTAAAGTCTAACCTATAGGAATCTTACAGCCATCGAGAGGGACACGGCGA
AATAACTTCGTATAGCATACATTATACGAAGTTATCCAGGCATCAAATAAGGATCCAAACTCGAGTAAGG
ATCTCCAGGCATCAAATAAAACGAAAGGCTCAGTCGAAAGACTGGGCCTTTCGTTTTATCTGTTGTTTGT
CGGTGAACGCTCTCTACTAGAGTCACACTGGCTCACCTTCGGGTGGGCCTTTCTGCGTTTATACCATAAC
TTCGTATAGCATACATTATACGAAGTTATTTTAAGAAGGAGATATACATATGATTGAACAAGATGGATTG
CACGCAGGTTCTCCGGCCGCTTGGGTGGAGAGGCTATTCGGCTATGACTGGGCACAACAGACAATCGGCT
GCTCTGATGCCGCCGTGTTCCGGCTGTCAGCGCAGGGGCGCCCGGTTCTTTTTGTCAAGACCGACCTGTC
CGGTGCCCTGAATGAACTGCAGGACGAGGCAGCGCGGCTATCGTGGCTGGCCACGACGGGCGTTCCTTGC
GCAGCTGTGCTCGACGTTGTCACTGAAGCGGGAAGGGACTGGCTGCTATTGGGCGAAGTGCCGGGGCAGG
ATCTCCTGTCATCTCACCTTGCTCCTGCCGAGAAAGTATCCATCATGGCTGATGCAATGCGGCGGCTGCA
TACGCTTGATCCGGCTACCTGCCCATTCGACCACCAAGCGAAACATCGCATCGAGCGAGCACGTACTCGG
ATGGAAGCCGGTCTTGTCGATCAGGATGATCTGGACGAAGAGCATCAGGGGCTCGCGCCAGCCGAACTGT
TCGCCAGGCTCAAGGCGCGCATGCCCGACGGCGAGGATCTCGTCGTGACCCATGGCGATGCCTGCTTGCC
GAATATCATGGTGGAAAATGGCCGCTTTTCTGGATTCATCGACTGTGGCCGGCTGGGTGTGGCGGACCGC
TATCAGGACATAGCGTTGGCTACCCGTGATATTGCTGAAGAGCTTGGCGGCGAATGGGCTGACCGCTTCC
TCGTGCTTTACGGTATCGCCGCTCCCGATTCGCAGCGCATCGCCTTCTATCGCCTTCTTGACGAGTTCTT
CTGATAATAGGGATCTCCAGGCATCAAATAAAACGAAAGGCTCAGTCGAAAGACTGGGCCTTTCGTTTTA
TCTGTTGTTTGTCGGTGAACGCTCTCTACTAGAGTCACACTGGCTCACCTTCGGGTGGGCCTTTCTGCGT
TTATACCTAGGGATATATTCCGCTTCCTCGCTCACTGACTCGCTACGCTCGGTCGTTCGACTGCGGCGAG
CGGAAATGGCTTACGAACGGGGCGGAGATTTCCTGGAAGATGCCAGGAAGATACTTAACAGGGAAGTGAG
AGGGCCGCGGCAAAGCCGTTTTTCCATAGGCTCCGCCCCCCTGACAAGCATCACGAAATCTGACGCTCAA
ATCAGTGGTGGCGAAACCCGACAGGACTATAAAGATACCAGGCGTTTCCCCCTGGCGGCTCCCTCGTGCG
CTCTCCTGTTCCTGCCTTTCGGTTTACCGGTGTCATTCCGCTGTTATGGCCGCGTTTGTCTCATTCCACG
CCTGACACTCAGTTCCGGGTAGGCAGTTCGCTCCAAGCTGGACTGTATGCACGAACCCCCCGTTCAGTCC
GACCGCTGCGCCTTATCCGGTAACTATCGTCTTGAGTCCAACCCGGAAAGACATGCAAAAGCACCACTGG
CAGCAGCCACTGGTAATTGATTTAGAGGAGTTAGTCTTGAAGTCATGCGCCGGTTAAGGCTAAACTGAAA
GGACAAGTTTTGGTGACTGCGCTCCTCCAAGCCAGTTACCTCGGTTCAAAGAGTTGGTAGCTCAGAGAAC
CTTCGAAAAACCGCCCTGCAAGGCGGTTTTTTCGTTTTCAGAGCAAGAGATTACGCGCAGACCAAAACGA
TCTCAAGAAGATCATCTTATTAATCAGATAAAATATTTCTAGATTTCAGTGCAATTTATCTCTTCAAATG
TAGCACCTGAAGTCAGCCCCATACGATATAAGTTGTTACTAGTGCTTGGATTCTCACCAATAAAAAACGC
CCGGCGGCAACCGAGCGTTCTGAACAAATCCAGATGGAGTTCTGAGGTCATTACTGGATCTATCAACAGG
AGTCCAAGCGAGCTCGATATCAAATTACGCCCCGCCCTGCCACTCATCGCAGTACTGTTGTAATTCATTA
AGCATTCTGCCGACATGGAAGCCATCACAAACGGCATGATGAACCTGAATCGCCAGCGGCATCAGCACCT
TGTCGCCTTGCGTATAATATTTGCCCATGGTGAAAACGGGGGCGAAGAAGTTGTCCATATTGGCCACGTT
TAAATCAAAACTGGTGAAACTCACCCAGGGATTGGCTGAGACGAAAAACATATTCTCAATAAACCCTTTA
GGGAAATAGGCCAGGTTTTCACCGTAACACGCCACATCTTGCGAATATATGTGTAGAAACTGCCGGAAAT
CGTCGTGGTATTCACTCCAGAGCGATGAAAACGTTTCAGTTTGCTCATGGAAAACGGTGTAACAAGGGTG
AACACTATCCCATATCACCAGCTCACCGTCTTTCATTGCCATACGAAATTCCGGATGAGCATTCATCAGG
CGGGCAAGAATGTGAATAAAGGCCGGATAAAACTTGTGCTTATTTTTCTTTACGGTCTTTAAAAAGGCCG
TAATATCCAGCTGAACGGTCTGGTTATAGGTACATTGAGCAACTGACTGAAATGCCTCAAAATGTTCTTT
ACGATGCCATTGGGATATATCAACGGTGGTATATCCAGTGATTTTTTTCTCCATTTTAGCTTCCTTAGCT
CCTGAAAATCTCGATAACTCAAAAAATACGCCCGGTAGTGATCTTATTTCATTATGGTGAAAGTTGGAAC
CTCTTACGTGCCGATCAACGTCTCATTTTCGCCAGATATCGACGTCGGTGCCTAATGAGTGAGCTAACTT
ACATTAATTGCGTTGCGCATTCACCACCCTGAATTGACTCTCTTCCGGGCGCTATCATGCCATACCGCGA
AAGGTTTTGCGCCATTCGATGGTGTCCGGGATCTCGACGCTCTCCCTTATGCGACTCCTGCATTAGGAAG
CAGCCCAGTAGTAGGTTGAGGCCGTTGAGCACCGCCGCCGCAAGGAATGGTGCATGCAAGGAGATGGCGC
CCAACAGTCCCCCGGCCACGGGGCCTGCCACCATACCCACGCCGAAACAAGCGCTCATGAGCCCGAAGTG
GCGAGCCCGATCTTCCCCATCGGTGATGTCGGCGATATAGGCGCCAGCAACCGCACCTGTGGCGCCGGTG
ATGCCGGCCACGATGCCGAAGTTCCTATTATCACGAGGCCCTTTGAG
